Addgene plasmid #250485: pPR-1_D_LD5T
Purpose: GRASP module to assemble sPPR proteins for RNA editing: module D_LD5T
Depositing lab: Ian Small. Depositing organization: University of Western Australia. Publication: GRASP: a modular toolkit for building synthetic pentatricopeptide repeat RNA-binding proteins. Dennis M, Low SY, Viljoen A, Pullakhandam A, Colas des Francs-Small C, Campbell-Clause L, Bond CS, Small I, Kwok van der Giezen FM. Nucleic Acids Res. 2025 Oct 28;53(20):gkaf1169. doi: 10.1093/nar/gkaf1169. PubMed 41224122.
Backbone
  Vector backbone: pAGM1311
  Backbone manufacturer: Sylvestre Marillonnet
  Vector type: Synthetic Biology
Growth in bacteria
  Bacterial resistance: Kanamycin, 50 μg/mL
  Growth temperature: 37°C
  Growth strain: DH5alpha
  Copy number: High Copy
Gene/Insert
  Gene/Insert name: D_LD5T
  Species: Synthetic
  Cloning method: Golden Gate
Terms and licenses: Academic/Nonprofit Terms; Industry Terms: Not Available to Industry
Depositor comments: GRASP kit for MoClo assembly of sPPR proteins is a library of 42 plasmids which can be combined to assemble sPPR proteins with 9, 14, or 19 motifs to target any RNA sequence of the same length. See the original publication for more information, and find code for analysis and script for GRASP assembly at https://github.com/farleykvdg/GRASP.
How to cite: pPR-1_D_LD5T was a gift from Ian Small (Addgene plasmid # 250485 ; http://n2t.net/addgene:250485 ; RRID:Addgene_250485)
