[The description below was written by a language model from this plasmid's Addgene catalogue record and pLannotate feature annotations shown in this document.]
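Description:
pPR-1_D_LD5T is a small (about 2.1 kb) synthetic-biology parts plasmid built on the pAGM1311 backbone, a MoClo-style Golden Gate cloning vector. It is one of 42 plasmids in the GRASP kit, a modular library for assembling synthetic pentatricopeptide repeat (sPPR) RNA-binding proteins. It is maintained in E. coli through a high-copy ColE1/pUC-type origin. Selection is with kanamycin, using an aminoglycoside phosphotransferase gene that the annotation places directly downstream of a bla (AmpR) promoter. A roughly 50-nt lacI fragment is also annotated, and it is most likely a remnant of the backbone rather than a functional repressor gene.

The payload is the synthetic module D_LD5T, inserted by Golden Gate cloning. In the feature table it probably corresponds to a short coding segment of just over 100 nt. The annotation software matched this segment to a fragment of an Arabidopsis thaliana PPR protein (PCMP-E50). That match probably reflects the PPR-like design of the synthetic motif rather than a natural origin, since the record lists the insert as synthetic. No promoter, tag or terminator is annotated around the module, which fits its role as a promoterless building block rather than an expression construct.

GRASP modules are combined by MoClo assembly to build sPPR proteins with 9, 14 or 19 motifs, designed to target an RNA sequence of matching length. This module is described as intended for sPPR proteins used in RNA editing. The record does not explain what the name "D_LD5T" encodes, such as its assembly position or nucleotide specificity, and it does not annotate the type IIS restriction sites.
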