Features (pLannotate 1.2.2; 5 found; start..end, strand, type, name):
      5..118     +  CDS            PCMP-E50 (fragment): PP192_ARATH - Experimental evidence at transcript level: Swiss-Prot protein existence level 2. From Arabidopsis thaliana (Mouse-ear cress).
    229..333     +  promoter       AmpR promoter: bla
    334..1128    +  CDS            KanR: aminoglycoside phosphotransferase; aphA-3; confers resistance to kanamycin
   1299..1887    +  rep_origin     ori: high-copy-number ColE1/pMB1/pBR322/pUC origin of replication
   2070..2119    +  CDS            lacI (fragment): lac repressor; lacI; The lac repressor binds to the lac operator to inhibit transcription in E. coli. This inhibition can be relieved by adding lactose or isopropyl-β-D-thiogalactopyranoside (IPTG).
>Addgene plasmid #250485 | pPR-1_D_LD5T | addgene full sequence | sequence record 498630 | Addgene NGS Result
ACATGCACGGGAGCTTTTTGATAAGATGCCTGAACGAGATGTGGTGTCCTGGACAGCAATGATCTCGGGG
TATGCTCAAAACGGTCGGATAGACGAAGCACGTGAATTGTCTTCACGAAGTGGCTCTTCAGTGGACGAAA
GGGCCTCGTGATACGCCTATTTTTATAGGTTAATGTCATGATAATAATGGTTTCTTAGACGTCAGGTGGC
ACTTTTCGGGGAAATGTGCGCGGAACCCCTATTTGTTTATTTTTCTAAATACATTCAAATATGTATCCGC
TCATGAGACAATAACCCTGATAAATGCTTCAATAATATTGAAAAAGGAAGAGTATGGCTAAAATGAGAAT
ATCACCGGAATTGAAAAAACTGATCGAAAAATACCGCTGCGTAAAAGATACGGAAGGAATGTCTCCTGCT
AAGGTATATAAGCTGGTGGGAGAAAATGAAAACCTATATTTAAAAATGACGGACAGCCGGTATAAAGGGA
CCACCTATGATGTGGAACGGGAAAAGGACATGATGCTATGGCTGGAAGGAAAGCTGCCTGTTCCAAAGGT
CCTGCACTTTGAACGGCATGATGGCTGGAGCAATCTGCTCATGAGTGAGGCCGATGGCGTCCTTTGCTCG
GAAGAGTATGAAGATGAACAAAGCCCTGAAAAGATTATCGAGCTGTATGCGGAGTGCATCAGGCTCTTTC
ACTCCATCGACATATCGGATTGTCCCTATACGAATAGCTTAGACAGCCGCTTAGCCGAATTGGATTACTT
ACTGAATAACGATCTGGCCGATGTGGATTGCGAAAACTGGGAAGAGGACACTCCATTTAAAGATCCGCGC
GAGCTGTATGATTTTTTAAAGACGGAAAAGCCCGAAGAGGAACTTGTCTTTTCCCACGGCGACCTGGGAG
ACAGCAACATCTTTGTGAAAGATGGCAAAGTAAGTGGCTTTATTGATCTTGGGAGAAGCGGCAGGGCGGA
CAAGTGGTATGACATTGCCTTCTGCGTCCGGTCGCTCAGGGAGGATATCGGGGAAGAACAGTATGTCGAG
CTATTTTTTGACTTACTGGGGATCAAGCCTGATTGGGAGAAAATAAAATATTATATTTTACTGGATGAAT
TGTTTTAGCTGTCAGACCAAGTTTACTCATATATACTTTAGATTGATTTAAAACTTCATTTTTAATTTAA
AAGGATCTAGGTGAAGATCCTTTTTGATAATCTCATGACCAAAATCCCTTAACGTGAGTTTTCGTTCCAC
TGAGCGTCAGACCCCGTAGAAAAGATCAAAGGATCTTCTTGAGATCCTTTTTTTCTGCGCGTAATCTGCT
GCTTGCAAACAAAAAAACCACCGCTACCAGCGGTGGTTTGTTTGCCGGATCAAGAGCTACCAACTCTTTT
TCCGAAGGTAACTGGCTTCAGCAGAGCGCAGATACCAAATACTGTTCTTCTAGTGTAGCCGTAGTTAGGC
CACCACTTCAAGAACTCTGTAGCACCGCCTACATACCTCGCTCTGCTAATCCTGTTACCAGTGGCTGCTG
CCAGTGGCGATAAGTCGTGTCTTACCGGGTTGGACTCAAGACGATAGTTACCGGATAAGGCGCAGCGGTC
GGGCTGAACGGGGGGTTCGTGCACACAGCCCAGCTTGGAGCGAACGACCTACACCGAACTGAGATACCTA
CAGCGTGAGCTATGAGAAAGCGCCACGCTTCCCGAAGGGAGAAAGGCGGACAGGTATCCGGTAAGCGGCA
GGGTCGGAACAGGAGAGCGCACGAGGGAGCTTCCAGGGGGAAACGCCTGGTATCTTTATAGTCCTGTCGG
GTTTCGCCACCTCTGACTTGAGCGTCGATTTTTGTGATGCTCGTCAGGGGGGCGGAGCCTATGGAAAAAC
GCCAGCAACGCGGCCTTTTTACGGTTCCTGGCCTTTTGCTGGCCTTTTGCTCACATGTTCTTTCCTGCGT
TATCCCCTGATTCTGTGGATAACCGTATTACCGCCTTTGAGTGAGCTGATACCGCTCGCCGCAGCCGAAC
GACCGAGCGCAGCGAGTCAGTGAGCGAGGAAGCGGAAGAGCGCCCAATACGCAAACCGCCTCTCCCCGCG
CGTTGGCCGATTCATTAATCACTCTGTGAAG
