>Addgene plasmid #250485 | pPR-1_D_LD5T | depositor partial sequence | sequence record 494235 | D_LD5T
GCACGGGAGCTTTTTGATAAGATGCCTGAACGAGATGTGGTGTCCTGGACAGCAATGATCTCGGGGTATG
CTCAAAACGGTCGGATAGACGAAGCACGTGAA
